>Addgene plasmid #123001 | SF1 | addgene full sequence | sequence record 248905 | Addgene NGS Result
TAATGTGAGTTAGCTCACTCATTAGGCACCCCAGGCTTTACACTTTATGCTTCCGGCTCGTATGTTGTGT
GGAATTGTGAGCGGATAACAATTTCACACAGGAAACAGCTATGACCATGATTACGCCAAGCTATTTAGGT
GACACTATAGAATACTCAAGCTATGCATCCAACGCGTTGGGAGCTCTCCCATATGGTCGACCTGCAGGCG
GCCGCGAATTCACTAGTGATTGGCAAAGAAGCAAGAAAAGCTTTATTACAAGGAGTAGATGCAATTGCAA
ATACTGTTAAAGTGACTTTAGGGCCTAAAGGACGTAATGTTATTTTAGAAAAAGCCTATGATTCACCTGC
TATTGTAAATGATGGTGTTTCTATTGCTAAAGAAATTGAATTAAAAAATCCTTATCAAAATATGGGAGCA
AAGTTAGTATATGAAGTAGCTTCCAAAACTAACGATAAAGCAGGAGATGGAACAACTACAGCAACTGTTT
TGGCACAAAGTATGATTCATCGTGGGTTTGATGCAATTGATGCAGGAGCTAATCCTGTTTTAGTAAAAGA
AGGAATTGAGTTAGCTGCATTAACAGTTGCCAAAAAACTTTTAGCTAAATCTAAAAAAGTAGACGCCCAA
GAAGATATTCAAAATGTGGCTGCTGTTTCATCAGGTAGTCAAGAAATTGGTAAAATCATTGCCCAAGCGA
TGCAAAAAGTAGGAAAAGATGGAGTTATTAATGTTGATGAATCCAAAGGTTTTGAAACAGAATTAGAAGT
TGTTGAAGGATTGCAGTACGATAAAGGATATGCTTCTCCTTATTTTGTCTCTGATAGAGAAAGTATGACA
GTACAGTTAGAAAATGCGTTAGTTTTAGTAACTGATCATAAAATTAGTACTGTGCAAGAAATTGTACCTA
TTTTGGAAGAAGTAGTAAAAGCATCTAGACCTTTATTAATTGTAGCTGAAGCTGTGGAAAATGAAGTTTT
AGGGGTTTTGGTAGCTAATAAATTAAGAGGAACTTTTAATGTAGTTGTAACTAATGCCCCTGGTTTTGGC
GACAACCAAATCGAATTCCCGCGGCCGCCATGGCGGCCGGGAGCATGCGACGTCGGGCCCAATTCGCCCT
ATAGTGAGTCGTATTACAATTCACTGGCCGTCGTTTTACAACGTCGTGACTGGGAAAACCCTGGCGTTAC
CCAACTTAATCGCCTTGCAGCACATCCCCCTTTCGCCAGCTGGCGTAATAGCGAAGAGGCCCGCACCGAT
CGCCCTTCCCAACAGTTGCGCAGCCTGAATGGCGAATGG
[124 nt withheld, positions 1300-1423]
C
[91 nt withheld, positions 1425-1515]
A
[49 nt withheld, positions 1517-1565]
CCTTTGACGTTGGAGTCCACGTTCTTT
[37 nt withheld, positions 1593-1629]
ACCCTATCTCGGTCTATTCTTTTGATTTATAAGGGATTTTGCCGATTTCGGCCTATTGGTTAAAAAATGA
GCTGATTTAACAAAAATTTAACGCGAATTTTAACAAAATATTAACGCTTACAATTTCCTGATGCGGTATT
TTCTCCTTACGCATCTGTGCGGTATTTCACACCGCATCAGGTGGCACTTTTCGGGGAAATGTGCGCGGAA
CCCCTATTTGTTTATTTTTCTAAATACATTCAAATATGTATCCGCTCATGAGACAATAACCCTGATAAAT
GCTTCAATAATATTGAAAAAGGAAGAGTATGAGTATTCAACATTTCCGTGTCGCCCTTATTCCCTTTTTT
GCGGCATTTTGCCTTCCTGTTTTTGCTCACCCAGAAACGCTGGTGAAAGTAAAAGATGCTGAAGATCAGT
TGGGTGCACGAGTGGGTTACATCGAACTGGATCTCAACAGCGGTAAGATCCTTGAGAGTTTTCGCCCCGA
AGAACGTTTTCCAATGATGAGCACTTTTAAAGTTCTGCTATGTGGCGCGGTATTATCCCGTATTGACGCC
GGGCAAGAGCAACTCGGTCGCCGCATACACTATTCTCAGAATGACTTGGTTGAGTACTCACCAGTCACAG
AAAAGCATCTTACGGATGGCATGACAGTAAGAGAATTATGCAGTGCTGCCATAACCATGAGTGATAACAC
TGCGGCCAACTTACTTCTGACAACGATCGGAGGACCGAAGGAGCTAACCGCTTTTTTGCACAACATGGGG
GATCATGTAACTCGCCTTGATCGTTGGGAACCGGAGCTGAATGAAGCCATACCAAACGACGAGCGTGACA
CCACGATGCCTGTAGCAATGGCAACAACGTTGCGCAAACTATTAACTGGCGAACTACTTACTCTAGCTTC
CCGGCAACAATTAATAGACTGGATGGAGGCGGATAAAGTTGCAGGACCACTTCTGCGCTCGGCCCTTCCG
GCTGGCTGGTTTATTGCTGATAAATCTGGAGCCGGTGAGCGTGGGTCTCGCGGTATCATTGCAGCACTGG
GGCCAGATGGTAAGCCCTCCCGTATCGTAGTTATCTACACGACGGGGAGTCAGGCAACTATGGATGAACG
AAATAGACAGATCGCTGAGATAGGTGCCTCACTGATTAAGCATTGGTAACTGTCAGACCAAGTTTACTCA
TATATACTTTAGATTGATTTAAAACTTCATTTTTAATTTAAAAGGATCTAGGTGAAGATCCTTTTTGATA
ATCTCATGACCAAAATCCCTTAACGTGAGTTTTCGTTCCACTGAGCGTCAGACCCCGTAGAAAAGATCAA
AGGATCTTCTTGAGATCCTTTTTTTCTGCGCGTAATCTGCTGCTTGCAAACAAAAAAACCACCGCTACCA
GCGGTGGTTTGTTTGCCGGATCAAGAGCTACCAACTCTTTTTCCGAAGGTAACTGGCTTCAGCAGAGCGC
AGATACCAAATACTGTTCTTCTAGTGTAGCCGTAGTTAGGCCACCACTTCAAGAACTCTGTAGCACCGCC
TACATACCTCGCTCTGCTAATCCTGTTACCAGTGGCTGCTGCCAGTGGCGATAAGTCGTGTCTTACCGGG
TTGGACTCAAGACGATAGTTACCGGATAAGGCGCAGCGGTCGGGCTGAACGGGGGGTTCGTGCACACAGC
CCAGCTTGGAGCGAACGACCTACACCGAACTGAGATACCTACAGCGTGAGCTATGAGAAAGCGCCACGCT
TCCCGAAGGGAGAAAGGCGGACAGGTATCCGGTAAGCGGCAGGGTCGGAACAGGAGAGCGCACGAGGGAG
CTTCCAGGGGGAAACGCCTGGTATCTTTATAGTCCTGTCGGGTTTCGCCACCTCTGACTTGAGCGTCGAT
TTTTGTGATGCTCGTCAGGGGGGCGGAGCCTATGGAAAAACGCCAGCAACGCGGCCTTTTTACGGTTCCT
GGCCTTTTGCTGGCCTTTTGCTCACATGTTCTTTCCTGCGTTATCCCCTGATTCTGTGGATAACCGTATT
ACCGCCTTTGAGTGAGCTGATACCGCTCGCCGCAGCCGAACGACCGAGCGCAGCGAGTCAGTGAGCGAGG
AAGCGGAAGAGCGCCCAATACGCAAACCGCCTCTCCCCGCGCGTTGGCCGATTCATTAATGCAGCTGGCA
CGACAGGTTTCCCGACTGGAAAGCGGGCAGTGAGCGCAACGCAAT
Features (pLannotate 1.2.2; 14 found; start..end, strand, type, name):
      1..22      +  protein_bind   CAP binding site: CAP binding activates transcription in the presence of cAMP. E. coli catabolite activator protein
     37..67      +  promoter       lac promoter: promoter for the E. coli lac operon
     75..91      +  protein_bind   lac operator: The lac repressor binds to the lac operator to inhibit transcription in E. coli. This inhibition can be relieved by adding lactose or isopropyl-β-D-thiogalactopyranoside (IPTG). lac repressor encoded by lacI
    133..151     +  promoter       SP6 promoter: promoter for bacteriophage SP6 RNA polymerase
    163..225     +  CDS            VESPI_VESMG (fragment): Experimental evidence at protein level: Swiss-Prot protein existence level 1. Shows contractile activity on isolated ileum smooth muscle. From Vespa magnifica (Hornet).
    232..1065    +  CDS            groL (fragment): CH60_ONYPE - Also known as groEL From Onion yellows phytoplasma (strain OY-M).
   1118..1136    -  promoter       T7 promoter: promoter for bacteriophage T7 RNA polymerase
   1139..1296    +  CDS            lacZα (fragment): LacZα fragment of β-galactosidase; lacZ fragment
   1300..1728    +  rep_origin     f1 ori (sequence partly withheld): f1 bacteriophage origin of replication; arrow indicates direction of (+) strand synthesis
   1756..1806    -  misc_feature   bom (fragment): basis of mobility region from pBR322
   1833..1937    +  promoter       AmpR promoter: bla
   1938..2798    +  CDS            AmpR: β-lactamase; bla; confers resistance to ampicillin, carbenicillin, and related antibiotics
   2969..3557    +  rep_origin     ori: high-copy-number ColE1/pMB1/pBR322/pUC origin of replication
   3740..3832    +  CDS            lacI (fragment): lac repressor; lacI; The lac repressor binds to the lac operator to inhibit transcription in E. coli. This inhibition can be relieved by adding lactose or isopropyl-β-D-thiogalactopyranoside (IPTG).
