[The description below was written by a language model from this plasmid's Addgene catalogue record and pLannotate feature annotations shown in this document.]
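Description:
SF1 is a small E. coli cloning plasmid built on the pGEM-T Easy backbone, made by T-vector cloning of a PCR product and intended as a control template in the development of molecular diagnostic assays for phytoplasma bacteria. It is maintained at high copy through a ColE1/pUC-type origin and selected with ampicillin via the β-lactamase gene and its native promoter. An f1 phage origin is also present, which in principle permits single-stranded DNA production.

The insert is the chaperonin-60 (cpn60, groEL) universal target, a segment of the chaperonin gene widely used as a barcode for bacterial identification and typing. In the feature table it appears as a groL fragment best matching the onion yellows phytoplasma homologue, lying in the multiple cloning region between the SP6 and T7 phage promoters, which face inward and could be used for in vitro transcription of either strand. The cloning site interrupts the lacZα coding region downstream of the lac promoter, operator and CAP site, the arrangement that supports blue/white screening in this backbone. No expression of the insert is intended.

Two points deserve caution. The catalogue lists an insert size of 1396 bp, whereas the annotated groL fragment spans only about 830 bp in a 3,844 nt sequence, so the recorded size appears larger than what the sequenced plasmid accommodates. The short adjacent annotation to a hornet peptide is most likely a spurious database match rather than a real element. The record does not state the specific phytoplasma strain or source host.
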