Addgene plasmid #123001: SF1
Purpose: contains the chaperonin-60 universal target from phytoplasma baceria; used as a control for development of molecular diagnostic assays
Depositing lab: Tim Dumonceaux. Depositing organization: Agriculture and Agri-Food Canada, Saskatoon, SK.
Backbone
  Vector backbone: pGEM-T Easy
  Backbone manufacturer: Promega
  Vector type: molecular diagnostic assay control
Growth in bacteria
  Bacterial resistance: Ampicillin, 100 μg/mL
  Growth temperature: 37°C
  Growth strain: DH5alpha
  Copy number: High Copy
Gene/Insert
  Gene/Insert name: chaperonin-60 universal target (alt name: KJ940013)
  Insert size (bp): 1396
  Cloning method: Unknown
Terms and licenses: Academic/Nonprofit Terms; Industry Terms: Not Available to Industry
Depositor comments: Cloning method is T-vector cloning of a PCR product
How to cite: SF1 was a gift from Tim Dumonceaux (Addgene plasmid # 123001 ; http://n2t.net/addgene:123001 ; RRID:Addgene_123001)
