>Addgene plasmid #123001 | SF1 | depositor partial sequence | sequence record 234885 | SF1
GGCAAAGAAGCAAGAAAAGCTTTATTACAAGGAGTAGATGCAATTGCAAATACTGTTAAAGTGACTTTAG
GGCCTAAAGGACGTAATGTTATTTTAGAAAAAGCCTATGATTCACCTGCTATTGTAAATGATGGTGTTTC
TATTGCTAAAGAAATTGAATTAAAAAATCCTTATCAAAATATGGGAGCAAAGTTAGTATATGAAGTAGCT
TCCAAAACTAACGATAAAGCAGGAGATGGAACAACTACAGCAACTGTTTTGGCACAAAGTATGATTCATC
GTGGGTTTGATGCAATTGATGCAGGAGCTAATCCTGTTTTAGTAAAAGAAGGAATTGAGTTAGCTGCATT
AACAGTTGCCAAAAAACTTTTAGCTAAATCTAAAAAAGTAGACGCCCAAGAAGATATTCAAAATGTGGCT
GCTGTTTCATCAGGTAGTCAAGAAATTGGTAAAATCATTGCCCAAGCGATGCAAAAAGTAGGAAAAGATG
GAGTTATTAATGTTGATGAATCCAAAGGTTTTGAAACAGAATTAGAAGTTGTTGAAGGATTGCAGTACGA
TAAAGGATATGCTTCTCCTTATTTTGTCTCTGATAGAGAAAGTATGACAGTACAGTTAGAAAATGCGTTA
GTTTTAGTAACTGATCATAAAATTAGTACTGTGCAAGAAATTGTACCTATTTTGGAAGAAGTAGTAAAAG
CATCTAGACCTTTATTAATTGTAGCTGAAGCTGTGGAAAATGAAGTTTTAGGGGTTTTGGTAGCTAATAA
ATTAAGAGGAACTTTTAATGTAGTTGTAACTAATGCCCCTGGTTTTGGCGACAACC
